>Addgene plasmid #239410 | pCox8a-mScarlet3-H (aka mYongHong) | addgene full sequence | sequence record 482768 | Addgene NGS Result
CCAAGTCTCCACCCCATTGACGTCAATGGGAGTTTGTTTTGGCACCAAAATCAACGGGACTTTCCAAAAT
GTCGTAACAACTCCGCCCCATTGACGCAAATGGGCGGTAGGCGTGTACGGTGGGAGGTCTATATAAGCAG
AGCTGGTTTAGTGAACCGTCAGATCCGCTAGCATGTCCGTCCTGACGCCGCTGCTGCTGCGGGGCTTGAC
AGGCTCGGCCCGGCGGCTCCCAGTGCCGCGCGCCAAGATCCATTCGTTGGGGGATCTGTCCGTCCTGACG
CCGCTGCTGCTGCGGGGCTTGACAGGCTCGGCCCGGCGGCTCCCAGTGCCGCGCGCCAAGATCCATTCGT
TGGGGGATCCACCGGTCGCCACCATGGATAGCACCGAGGCAGTGATCAAGGAGTTCATGCGGTTCAAGGT
GCACATGGAGGGCTCCATGAACGGCCACGAGTTCGAGATCGAGGGCGAGGGCGAGGGCCGCCCCTACGAG
GGCACCCAGACCGCCAAGCTGAGGGTGACCAAGGGTGGCCCCCTGCCCTTCTCCTGGGACATCCTGTCCC
CTCAGTTCATGTACGGCTCCAGGGCCTTCACGAAGCACCCCGCCGACATCCCCGACTACTGGAAGCAGTC
CTTCCCCGAGGGCTTCAAGTGGGAGCGCGTGATGAACTTCGAGGACGGCGGCGCCGTGTCCGTGGCCCAG
GACACCTCCCTGGAGGACGGCACCCTGATCTACAAGGTGAAGCTCCGCGGCACCAACTTCCCTCCTGACG
GCCCCGTAATGCAGAAGAAGACAATGGGCTGGGAAGCATCCACCGAGCGGTTGTACCCCGAGGACGTCGT
GCTGAAGGGCGACATTAAGCATGCCCTGCGCCTGAAGGACGGCGGCCGGTACCTGGCGGACTTCAAGACC
ACCTACAGGGCCAAGAAGCCCGTGCAGATGCCCGGCGCCTTCAACATCGACCGCAAGTTGGACATCACAT
CCCACAACGAGGACTACACCGTGGTGGAACAGTACGAACGCTCCGTGGCCCGCCACTCCACCGGCGGCTC
CGGTGGCTCCTAAAGCGGCCGCGACTCTAGATCATAATCAGCCATACCACATTTGTAGAGGTTTTACTTG
CTTTAAAAAACCTCCCACACCTCCCCCTGAACCTGAAACATAAAATGAATGCAATTGTTGTTGTTAACTT
GTTTATTGCAGCTTATAATGGTTACAAATAAAGCAATAGCATCACAAATTTCACAAATAAAGCATTTTTT
TCACTGCATTCTAGTTGTGGTTTGTCCAAACTCATCAATGTATCTTAAGGCGTAAATTGTAAGCGTTAAT
ATTTTGTTAAAATTCGCGTTAAATTTTTGTTAAATCAGCTCATTTTTTAACCAATAGGCCGAAATCGGCA
AAATCCCTTATAAATCAAAAGAATAGACCGAGATAGGGT
[37 nt withheld, positions 1440-1476]
AAAGAACGTGGACTCCAACGTCAAAGG
[49 nt withheld, positions 1504-1552]
T
[91 nt withheld, positions 1554-1644]
G
[124 nt withheld, positions 1646-1769]
CAGGTGGCACTTTTCGGGGAAATGTGCGCGGAACCCCTATTTGTTTATTTTTCTAAATACATTCAAATAT
GTATCCGCTCATGAGACAATAACCCTGATAAATGCTTCAATAATATTGAAAAAGGAAGAGTCCTGAGGCG
GAAAGAACCAGCTGTGGAATGTGTGTCAGTTAGGGTGTGGAAAGTCCCCAGGCTCCCCAGCAGGCAGAAG
TATGCAAAGCATGCATCTCAATTAGTCAGCAACCAGGTGTGGAAAGTCCCCAGGCTCCCCAGCAGGCAGA
AGTATGCAAAGCATGCATCTCAATTAGTCAGCAACCATAGTCCCGCCCCTAACTCCGCCCATCCCGCCCC
TAACTCCGCCCAGTTCCGCCCATTCTCCGCCCCATGGCTGACTAATTTTTTTTATTTATGCAGAGGCCGA
GGCCGCCTCGGCCTCTGAGCTATTCCAGAAGTAGTGAGGAGGCTTTTTTGGAGGCCTAGGCTTTTGCAAA
GATCGATCAAGAGACAGGATGAGGATCGTTTCGCATGATTGAACAAGATGGATTGCACGCAGGTTCTCCG
GCCGCTTGGGTGGAGAGGCTATTCGGCTATGACTGGGCACAACAGACAATCGGCTGCTCTGATGCCGCCG
TGTTCCGGCTGTCAGCGCAGGGGCGCCCGGTTCTTTTTGTCAAGACCGACCTGTCCGGTGCCCTGAATGA
ACTGCAAGACGAGGCAGCGCGGCTATCGTGGCTGGCCACGACGGGCGTTCCTTGCGCAGCTGTGCTCGAC
GTTGTCACTGAAGCGGGAAGGGACTGGCTGCTATTGGGCGAAGTGCCGGGGCAGGATCTCCTGTCATCTC
ACCTTGCTCCTGCCGAGAAAGTATCCATCATGGCTGATGCAATGCGGCGGCTGCATACGCTTGATCCGGC
TACCTGCCCATTCGACCACCAAGCGAAACATCGCATCGAGCGAGCACGTACTCGGATGGAAGCCGGTCTT
GTCGATCAGGATGATCTGGACGAAGAGCATCAGGGGCTCGCGCCAGCCGAACTGTTCGCCAGGCTCAAGG
CGAGCATGCCCGACGGCGAGGATCTCGTCGTGACCCATGGCGATGCCTGCTTGCCGAATATCATGGTGGA
AAATGGCCGCTTTTCTGGATTCATCGACTGTGGCCGGCTGGGTGTGGCGGACCGCTATCAGGACATAGCG
TTGGCTACCCGTGATATTGCTGAAGAGCTTGGCGGCGAATGGGCTGACCGCTTCCTCGTGCTTTACGGTA
TCGCCGCTCCCGATTCGCAGCGCATCGCCTTCTATCGCCTTCTTGACGAGTTCTTCTGAGCGGGACTCTG
GGGTTCGAAATGACCGACCAAGCGACGCCCAACCTGCCATCACGAGATTTCGATTCCACCGCCGCCTTCT
ATGAAAGGTTGGGCTTCGGAATCGTTTTCCGGGACGCCGGCTGGATGATCCTCCAGCGCGGGGATCTCAT
GCTGGAGTTCTTCGCCCACCCTAGGGGGAGGCTAACTGAAACACGGAAGGAGACAATACCGGAAGGAACC
CGCGCTATGACGGCAATAAAAAGACAGAATAAAACGCACGGTGTTGGGTCGTTTGTTCATAAACGCGGGG
TTCGGTCCCAGGGCTGGCACTCTGTCGATACCCCACCGAGACCCCATTGGGGCCAATACGCCCGCGTTTC
TTCCTTTTCCCCACCCCACCCCCCAAGTTCGGGTGAAGGCCCAGGGCTCGCAGCCAACGTCGGGGCGGCA
GGCCCTGCCATAGCCTCAGGTTACTCATATATACTTTAGATTGATTTAAAACTTCATTTTTAATTTAAAA
GGATCTAGGTGAAGATCCTTTTTGATAATCTCATGACCAAAATCCCTTAACGTGAGTTTTCGTTCCACTG
AGCGTCAGACCCCGTAGAAAAGATCAAAGGATCTTCTTGAGATCCTTTTTTTCTGCGCGTAATCTGCTGC
TTGCAAACAAAAAAACCACCGCTACCAGCGGTGGTTTGTTTGCCGGATCAAGAGCTACCAACTCTTTTTC
CGAAGGTAACTGGCTTCAGCAGAGCGCAGATACCAAATACTGTTCTTCTAGTGTAGCCGTAGTTAGGCCA
CCACTTCAAGAACTCTGTAGCACCGCCTACATACCTCGCTCTGCTAATCCTGTTACCAGTGGCTGCTGCC
AGTGGCGATAAGTCGTGTCTTACCGGGTTGGACTCAAGACGATAGTTACCGGATAAGGCGCAGCGGTCGG
GCTGAACGGGGGGTTCGTGCACACAGCCCAGCTTGGAGCGAACGACCTACACCGAACTGAGATACCTACA
GCGTGAGCTATGAGAAAGCGCCACGCTTCCCGAAGGGAGAAAGGCGGACAGGTATCCGGTAAGCGGCAGG
GTCGGAACAGGAGAGCGCACGAGGGAGCTTCCAGGGGGAAACGCCTGGTATCTTTATAGTCCTGTCGGGT
TTCGCCACCTCTGACTTGAGCGTCGATTTTTGTGATGCTCGTCAGGGGGGCGGAGCCTATGGAAAAACGC
CAGCAACGCGGCCTTTTTACGGTTCCTGGCCTTTTGCTGGCCTTTTGCTCACATGTTCTTTCCTGCGTTA
TCCCCTGATTCTGTGGATAACCGTATTACCGCCATGCATTAGTTATTAATAGTAATCAATTACGGGGTCA
TTAGTTCATAGCCCATATATGGAGTTCCGCGTTACATAACTTACGGTAAATGGCCCGCCTGGCTGACCGC
CCAACGACCCCCGCCCATTGACGTCAATAATGACGTATGTTCCCATAGTAACGCCAATAGGGACTTTCCA
TTGACGTCAATGGGTGGAGTATTTACGGTAAACTGCCCACTTGGCAGTACATCAAGTGTATCATATGCCA
AGTACGCCCCCTATTGACGTCAATGACGGTAAATGGCCCGCCTGGCATTATGCCCAGTACATGACCTTAT
GGGACTTTCCTACTTGGCAGTACATCTACGTATTAGTCATCGCTATTACCATGGTGATGCGGTTTTGGCA
GTACATCAATGGGCGTGGATAGCGGTTTGACTCACGGGGATTT
Features (pLannotate 1.2.2; 15 found; start..end, strand, type, name):
    173..247     +  CDS            COX8 presequence: mitochondrial presequence of human cytochrome c oxidase subunit VIII (Rizutto et al., 1989)
    267..340     +  CDS            COX8 presequence (fragment): mitochondrial presequence of human cytochrome c oxidase subunit VIII (Rizutto et al., 1989)
    374..1044    +  CDS            mScarlet-2I (fragment): mScarlet-I derivative in which the N- and C-termini have been modified to reduce cytotoxicity (Valbuena et al., 2020) preserves the original mammalian codon optimization
   1080..1163    +  CDS            large T antigen (fragment): large T antigen from SV40 (simian virus 40)
   1186..1307    +  polyA_signal   SV40 poly(A) signal: SV40 polyadenylation signal
   1341..1769    -  rep_origin     f1 ori (sequence partly withheld): f1 bacteriophage origin of replication; arrow indicates direction of (+) strand synthesis
   1796..1900    +  promoter       AmpR promoter: bla
   1902..2259    +  promoter       SV40 promoter: SV40 enhancer and early promoter
   2294..3088    +  CDS            NeoR/KanR: aminoglycoside phosphotransferase from Tn5; aph(3')-II (or nptII); confers resistance to neomycin, kanamycin, and G418 (Geneticin®)
   3109..3261    +  CDS            ble (fragment): BLE_KLEPN - Experimental evidence at protein level: Swiss-Prot protein existence level 1. Binding protein with a strong affinity to the bleomycin family of antibiotics. Binds to CL990; an antimitotic-antibiotic compound. From Klebsiella pneumoniae.
   3320..3367    +  polyA_signal   HSV TK poly(A) signal: herpes simplex virus thymidine kinase polyadenylation signal (Cole and Stacy, 1985)
   3458..3474    -  polyA_signal   bGH poly(A) signal (fragment): bovine growth hormone polyadenylation signal
   3696..4284    +  rep_origin     ori: high-copy-number ColE1/pMB1/pBR322/pUC origin of replication
   4459..4762    +  enhancer       CMV enhancer: human cytomegalovirus immediate early enhancer
   4763..144     +  promoter       CMV promoter (across the origin): human cytomegalovirus (CMV) immediate early promoter
