[The description below was written by a language model from this plasmid's Addgene catalogue record and pLannotate feature annotations shown in this document.]
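Description:
pCox8a-mScarlet3-H (aka mYongHong) is a 4.8 kb mammalian expression plasmid built on a pN1-type backbone, designed to label mitochondria with a highly stable monomeric red fluorescent protein. It is maintained in E. coli at high copy through a ColE1/pUC-type origin and selected with kanamycin. The NeoR/KanR gene (Tn5 aminoglycoside phosphotransferase) sits behind both a bacterial bla promoter and the SV40 enhancer/early promoter and is terminated by the HSV TK polyadenylation signal. The same marker can therefore confer G418 resistance in mammalian cells. An f1 origin is also present. The short ble, bGH poly(A) and SV40 large T antigen fragments picked up by the automated annotation appear to be backbone remnants or partial matches rather than functional elements.

The expression cassette is driven by the CMV immediate-early enhancer and promoter, which spans the numbering origin of the circular sequence. Downstream lie two tandem copies of the mitochondrial presequence of human cytochrome c oxidase subunit VIII (COX8A), followed in frame by the fluorescent protein and an SV40 polyadenylation signal. The presequence directs import of the fusion into the mitochondrial matrix, and duplicating it is a common way to improve targeting efficiency. The annotation software labels the reporter as a fragment of an mScarlet-I derivative, which reflects sequence similarity. According to the catalogue entry it is mScarlet3-H, an mScarlet3 variant carrying the M163H substitution, fused C-terminally to the targeting sequence.

The plasmid is intended for transfection into mammalian cells to visualise mitochondria in red. The associated publication presents the protein as suited to advanced microscopy applications that demand high fluorophore stability.
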