Addgene plasmid #239410: pCox8a-mScarlet3-H (aka mYongHong)
Purpose: Expresses Cox8a-mScarlet3-H in mammalian cells
Depositing lab: Zhifei Fu. Publication: A highly stable monomeric red fluorescent protein for advanced microscopy. Xiong H, Chang Q, Ding J, Wang S, Zhang W, Li Y, Wu Y, Lin P, Yang C, Liu M, Fang G, Yang Y, Xie J, Qi D, Jiang T, Fu W, Hu F, Chen Y, Yue R, Li Y, Cui Y, Li M, Fan S, Yang Y, Xu Y, Li D, Zhang F, Zhao H, Wu C, Zheng Q, Piatkevich KD, Fu Z. Nat Methods. 2025 Apr 17. doi: 10.1038/s41592-025-02676-5. PubMed 40247125.
Backbone
  Vector backbone: pN1
  Vector type: Mammalian Expression
Growth in bacteria
  Bacterial resistance: Kanamycin, 50 μg/mL
  Growth temperature: 37°C
  Growth strain: DH5alpha
  Copy number: High Copy
Gene/Insert
  Gene/Insert name: Cox8a (alt name: 2x Cox8 presequence)
  Species: H. sapiens (human)
  Mutation: M163H in mScarlet3
  Entrez Gene: COX8A (a.k.a. COX, COX8, COX8-2, COX8L, MC4DN15, VIII, VIII-L)
  Promoter: CMV
  Tag / fusion protein: mScarlet3-H (aka mYongHong) (C terminal on insert)
  Cloning method: Restriction Enzyme; 5′ cloning site unknown (unknown if destroyed)
Terms and licenses: Academic/Nonprofit Terms; Industry Terms: Not Available to Industry
How to cite: pCox8a-mScarlet3-H (aka mYongHong) was a gift from Zhifei Fu (Addgene plasmid # 239410 ; http://n2t.net/addgene:239410 ; RRID:Addgene_239410)
